>Addgene plasmid #29252 | pEMS1518 | addgene partial sequence | sequence record 38854 | LacZ-R 5'-GACAGTATCGGCCTCAGGAA-3'
AACCAGGCAAAGCGCCATTCGCCATTCAGGCTGCGCAACTGTTGGGAAGGGCGATCGGTGCGGGCCTCTT
CGCTATTACGCCAGCTGGCGAAAGGGGGATGTGCTGCAAGGCGATTAAGTTGGGTAACGCCAGGGTTTTC
CCAGTCACGACGTTGTAAAACGACGGGATCCGCCATGGTGGCGGAAGTTCCTATACCTTTTGAAGAATAG
GAACTTCGGAATAGGAACTTCCTGTGGAGAGAAAGGCAAAGTGGATGTCAGTAAGACCAATAGGTGCCTA
TCAGAAACGCAAGAGTCTTCTCTGTCTCGACAAGCCCAGTTTCTATTGGTCTCCTTAAACCTGTCTTGTA
ACCTTGATACTTACGGCGCGCCGGAACCTCTGGATCTGCCAGTCAGCCACCCTGTCCTGCTCAGACTTTA
CCAGAGACGAGTATTTCCCTTTCCTTCCCTCTAAGAGCATTTTATTTGCAGAGTTAGCCAATAGTATCTT
GTTTCCTGTAAGGGAGACTATCTTTAGATGCTGCCACAGGCAAGCTCAGATACTCCAGGGTGGAGGCCAG
CTGCCAACAGGAGGGCCTGACTTTATAAACCTGGAAGATCTAAACCTCAGGGAAGACTGCGGAGCTGGAG
GGAGAGAGGTGCCACTTACCCCAACCTGGAGGTGGGGGGCAGGGAGTAGGCCCTGCAGTCAGCAAAGCAC
AGCACAGTCAGCTCTCATTAATGGGGAGCCTTCAGGAAGCTGGGAGAGCTCATGGGGCCCTCAGCTTCCC
TGCCCATGAGAGGGAGCCCA
