[The description below was written by a language model from this plasmid's Addgene catalogue record.]
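Description:
pEMS1518 is a Pleiades Promoter Project plasmid built on the large pEMS1313 backbone (about 18.8 kb without insert). It carries Ple47, a 3,672 bp human MiniPromoter designed from regulatory sequence of the CX3CR1 gene, which encodes CX3C chemokine receptor 1. The MiniPromoter was inserted by restriction cloning between FseI and AscI sites; the record does not say whether those sites survive. It is propagated in E. coli as a high-copy plasmid under ampicillin selection. No feature table is available, so the origin of replication and the other elements that make up the sizeable backbone are not stated.

The insert is a candidate regulatory element rather than a coding sequence. Ple47 lies upstream of a backbone-encoded reporter cassette described as Intron-LacZ-NLS. In this arrangement the MiniPromoter would drive transcription of a beta-galactosidase reporter. The intron is a standard inclusion to improve transgene expression through splicing, and the nuclear localisation signal concentrates the enzyme in nuclei so that stained cells are easier to identify and count.

The construct belongs to a collection of compact human promoters developed to give selective expression in defined brain regions and cell types, each tested by the reporter pattern it produces. For pEMS1518 the recorded outcome is negative, since LacZ reporter expression was not detected in the brain or eye. The plasmid therefore mainly documents a Ple47 design that did not give detectable activity in those tissues. It may serve as a reference point or starting material for redesigning CX3CR1-derived regulatory elements.
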