Addgene plasmid #29252: pEMS1518
Purpose: Expression of the reporter gene was not detected in the brain and eye using LacZ.
Depositing lab: Elizabeth Simpson. Depositing organization: University of British Columbia. Publication: A regulatory toolbox of MiniPromoters to drive selective expression in the brain. Portales-Casamar E, Swanson DJ, Liu L, de Leeuw CN, Banks KG, Ho Sui SJ, Fulton DL, Ali J, Amirabbasi M, Arenillas DJ, Babyak N, Black SF, Bonaguro RJ, Brauer E, Candido TR, Castellarin M, Chen J, Chen Y, Cheng JC, Chopra V, Docking TR, Dreolini L, D'Souza CA, Flynn EK, Glenn R, Hatakka K, Hearty TG, Imanian B, Jiang S, Khorasan-zadeh S, Komljenovic I, Laprise S, Liao NY, Lim JS, Lithwick S, Liu F, Liu J, Lu M, McConechy M, McLeod AJ, Milisavljevic M, Mis J, O'Connor K, Palma B, Palmquist DL, Schmouth JF, Swanson MI, Tam B, Ticoll A, Turner JL, Varhol R, Vermeulen J, Watkins RF, Wilson G, Wong BK, Wong SH, Wong TY, Yang GS, Ypsilanti AR, Jones SJ, Holt RA, Goldowitz D, Wasserman WW, Simpson EM. Proc Natl Acad Sci U S A. 2010 Sep 21. 107(38):16589-94. 10.1073/pnas.1009158107 PubMed 20807748.
Backbone
  Vector backbone: pEMS1313
  Backbone size w/o insert (bp): 18843
  Vector type: Pleiades Promoter Project [sic, Pleaides Plieades]
Growth in bacteria
  Bacterial resistance: Ampicillin, 100 μg/mL
  Growth temperature: 37°C
  Growth strain: DH5alpha
  Growth instructions: DH10B
  Copy number: High Copy
Gene/Insert
  Gene/Insert name: Ple47 (alt names: CX3CR1; CX3C chemokine receptor 1)
  Species: H. sapiens (human)
  Insert size (bp): 3672
  Entrez Gene: CX3CR1 (a.k.a. CCRL1, CMKBRL1, CMKDR1, GPR13, GPRV28, V28)
  Tag / fusion protein: Intron-LacZ-NLS (C terminal on backbone)
  Cloning method: Restriction Enzyme; 5′ cloning site FseI (unknown if destroyed); 3′ cloning site AscI (unknown if destroyed)
  Sequencing primers: 5′ Unknown
Terms and licenses: Academic/Nonprofit Terms; Industry Terms
How to cite: pEMS1518 was a gift from Elizabeth Simpson (Addgene plasmid # 29252 ; http://n2t.net/addgene:29252 ; RRID:Addgene_29252)
